Addgene plasmid #59356: pBrain-GFP-TACC3KDP-shTACC3
Purpose: Knocks down endogenous TACC3 and re-expresses knockdown-proof (RNAi-resistant) GFP-tagged human TACC3.
Depositing lab: Stephen Royle. Depositing organization: University of Liverpool. Publication: A TACC3/ch-TOG/clathrin complex stabilises kinetochore fibres by inter-microtubule bridging. Booth DG, Hood FE, Prior IA, Royle SJ. EMBO J. 2011 Mar 2;30(5):906-19. doi: 10.1038/emboj.2011.15. Epub 2011 Feb 4. PubMed 21297582.
Backbone
  Vector backbone: pBrain
  Backbone manufacturer: Stephen J Royle
  Backbone size w/o insert (bp): 5438
  Total vector size (bp): 7952
  Modifications to backbone: Addition of N-terminal GFP tag. shRNA to knock down endogenous TACC3.
  Vector type: Mammalian Expression, RNAi
  Selectable markers: Neomycin (select with G418)
Growth in bacteria
  Bacterial resistance: Kanamycin, 50 μg/mL
  Growth temperature: 37°C
  Growth strain: XL10 Gold
  Copy number: Unknown
Gene/Insert
  Gene/Insert name: Transforming Acidic Coiled Coil protein 3 (alt names: TACC3; ERIC1)
  Species: H. sapiens (human)
  Insert size (bp): 2514
  Mutation: Silent mutations in amino acids 30-33 to confer siRNA resistance.
  GenBank ID: NM_006342.2
  Entrez Gene: TACC3 (a.k.a. ERIC-1, ERIC1, Tacc4, maskin)
  Promoter: CMV
  Tag / fusion protein: GFP (N terminal on insert)
  Cloning method: Restriction Enzyme; 5′ cloning site XmaI (not destroyed); 3′ cloning site XbaI (not destroyed)
  Sequencing primers: 5′ -; 3′ -
Resource information
  A portion of this plasmid was derived from a plasmid made by: shRNA sequence as referenced in Gergely, 2003.
Terms and licenses: Academic/Nonprofit Terms; Industry Terms: Not Available to Industry
How to cite: pBrain-GFP-TACC3KDP-shTACC3 was a gift from Stephen Royle (Addgene plasmid # 59356 ; http://n2t.net/addgene:59356 ; RRID:Addgene_59356)
