[The description below was written by a language model from this plasmid's Addgene catalogue record and pLannotate feature annotations shown in this document.]
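Description:
pBrain-GFP-TACC3KDP-shTACC3 is a 7,952 bp mammalian expression and RNAi plasmid built on the pBrain backbone. It combines knockdown and rescue in a single vector, so that every transfected cell both loses the endogenous protein and gains a tagged replacement. It is propagated in E. coli through a high-copy ColE1/pUC-type origin and also carries an f1 phage origin. A single NeoR/KanR (Tn5 aminoglycoside phosphotransferase) gene sits behind tandem bacterial (bla-type) and SV40 early promoters and is terminated by the HSV TK polyadenylation signal. This gene gives kanamycin resistance in bacteria and G418 selection in mammalian cells.

Two independent transcription units make up the payload. A human H1 RNA polymerase III promoter is embedded in a pBluescript-derived segment that retains MCS fragments, T7 and T3 promoters and lac elements. The shRNA hairpin against TACC3 is not itself annotated; it presumably occupies the short unannotated gap just downstream of the H1 promoter. Separately, the CMV enhancer/promoter drives EGFP fused through a short linker of MCS origin to the N-terminus of full-length human TACC3 (2,514 bp, cloned XmaI to XbaI), followed by an SV40 poly(A) signal. Silent mutations in the codons for amino acids 30–33 make this transcript "knockdown-proof" without changing the protein, so the shRNA depletes only endogenous TACC3.

The plasmid is used for replacement experiments in human cells, allowing GFP-TACC3 to be imaged and functionally tested without interference from the native protein. The associated work concerns the TACC3/ch-TOG/clathrin complex and its role in stabilising mitotic kinetochore fibres.
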