Features (pLannotate 1.2.2; 25 found; start..end, strand, type, name):
      9..99      -  CDS            lacZα (fragment): LacZα fragment of β-galactosidase; lacZ fragment
    102..120     +  promoter       T7 promoter: promoter for bacteriophage T7 RNA polymerase
    129..190     +  misc_feature   MCS (fragment): pBluescript multiple cloning site
    189..403     +  promoter       H1 promoter: human H1 RNA promoter
    468..509     +  misc_feature   MCS (fragment): pBluescript multiple cloning site
    521..539     -  promoter       T3 promoter: promoter for bacteriophage T3 RNA polymerase
    584..600     -  protein_bind   lac operator: The lac repressor binds to the lac operator to inhibit transcription in E. coli. This inhibition can be relieved by adding lactose or isopropyl-β-D-thiogalactopyranoside (IPTG). lac repressor encoded by lacI
    608..638     -  promoter       lac promoter: promoter for the E. coli lac operon
    653..674     -  protein_bind   CAP binding site: CAP binding activates transcription in the presence of cAMP. E. coli catabolite activator protein
    687..725     -  CDS            lacI (fragment): lac repressor; lacI; The lac repressor binds to the lac operator to inhibit transcription in E. coli. This inhibition can be relieved by adding lactose or isopropyl-β-D-thiogalactopyranoside (IPTG).
    777..1080    +  enhancer       CMV enhancer: human cytomegalovirus immediate early enhancer
   1081..1284    +  promoter       CMV promoter: human cytomegalovirus (CMV) immediate early promoter
   1329..2045    +  CDS            EGFP: EGFP is a basic (constitutively fluorescent) green fluorescent protein published in 1996, derived from Aequorea victoria. It is reported to be a rapidly-maturing weak dimer with moderate acid sensitivity.
   2046..2107    +  misc_feature   MCS (fragment): multiple cloning site
   2109..4622    +  CDS            TACC3 (sequence partly withheld): TACC3_HUMAN - Also known as ERIC1. Experimental evidence at protein level: Swiss-Prot protein existence level 1. Plays a role in the microtubule-dependent coupling of the nucleus and the centrosome. Involved in the processes that regulate centrosome-mediated interkinetic nuclear migration (INM) of neural progenitors (By similarity). Acts as component of the TACC3/ch- TOG/clathrin complex proposed to contribute to stabilization of kinetochore fibers of the mitotic spindle by acting as inter- microtubule bridge. The TACC3/ch-TOG/clathrin complex is required for the maintenance of kinetochore fib
   4633..4717    +  CDS            large T antigen (fragment): large T antigen from SV40 (simian virus 40)
   4740..4861    +  polyA_signal   SV40 poly(A) signal: SV40 polyadenylation signal
   4895..5323    -  rep_origin     f1 ori (sequence partly withheld): f1 bacteriophage origin of replication; arrow indicates direction of (+) strand synthesis
   5350..5454    +  promoter       AmpR promoter: bla
   5456..5813    +  promoter       SV40 promoter: SV40 enhancer and early promoter
   5848..6642    +  CDS            NeoR/KanR: aminoglycoside phosphotransferase from Tn5; aph(3')-II (or nptII); confers resistance to neomycin, kanamycin, and G418 (Geneticin®)
   6663..6815    +  CDS            ble (fragment): BLE_KLEPN - Experimental evidence at protein level: Swiss-Prot protein existence level 1. Binding protein with a strong affinity to the bleomycin family of antibiotics. Binds to CL990; an antimitotic-antibiotic compound. From Klebsiella pneumoniae.
   6874..6921    +  polyA_signal   HSV TK poly(A) signal: herpes simplex virus thymidine kinase polyadenylation signal (Cole and Stacy, 1985)
   7012..7028    -  polyA_signal   bGH poly(A) signal (fragment): bovine growth hormone polyadenylation signal
   7250..7838    +  rep_origin     ori: high-copy-number ColE1/pMB1/pBR322/pUC origin of replication
>Addgene plasmid #59356 | pBrain-GFP-TACC3KDP-shTACC3 | depositor full sequence | sequence record 94885 | pBrain-GFP-TACC3KDP-shTACC3 sequence 7952 bps
TAGTTATTCTGGCGAAAGGGGGATGTGCTGCAAGGCGATTAAGTTGGGTAACGCCAGGGTTTTCCCAGTC
ACGACGTTGTAAAACGACGGCCAGTGAATTGTAATACGACTCACTATAGGGCGAATTGGAGCTCCACCGC
GGTGGCGGCCGCTCTAGAACTAGTGGATCCCCCGGGCTGCAGGAATTCGAACGCTGACGTCATCAACCCG
CTCCAAGGAATCGCGGGCCCAGTGTCACTAGGCGGGAACACCCAGCGCGCGTGCGCCCTGGCAGGAAGAT
GGCTGTGAGGGACAGGGGAGTGGCGCCCTGCAATATTTGCATGTCGCTATGTGTTCTGGGAAATCACCAT
AAACGTGAAATGTCTTTGGATTTGGGAATCTTATAAGTTCTGTATGAGACCACAGATCCCCGTTACCGGA
AGATCGTCTGTTCAAGAGACAGACGATCTTCCGGTAACTTTTTGGAAAAGCTTATCGATACCGTCGACCT
CGAGGGGGGGCCCGGTACCAGCTTTTGTTCCCTTTAGTGAGGGTTAATTTCGAGCTTGGCGTAATCATGG
TCATAGCTGTTTCCTGTGTGAAATTGTTATCCGCTCACAATTCCACACAACATACGAGCCGGAAGCATAA
AGTGTAAAGCCTGGGGTGCCTAATGAGTGAGCTAACTCACATTAATTGCGTTGCGCTCACTGCCCGCTTT
CCAGTCGGGAAACCTGTCGTGCCAGATAGTAATCAATTACGGGGTCATTAGTTCATAGCCCATATATGGA
GTTCCGCGTTACATAACTTACGGTAAATGGCCCGCCTGGCTGACCGCCCAACGACCCCCGCCCATTGACG
TCAATAATGACGTATGTTCCCATAGTAACGCCAATAGGGACTTTCCATTGACGTCAATGGGTGGAGTATT
TACGGTAAACTGCCCACTTGGCAGTACATCAAGTGTATCATATGCCAAGTACGCCCCCTATTGACGTCAA
TGACGGTAAATGGCCCGCCTGGCATTATGCCCAGTACATGACCTTATGGGACTTTCCTACTTGGCAGTAC
ATCTACGTATTAGTCATCGCTATTACCATGGTGATGCGGTTTTGGCAGTACATCAATGGGCGTGGATAGC
GGTTTGACTCACGGGGATTTCCAAGTCTCCACCCCATTGACGTCAATGGGAGTTTGTTTTGGCACCAAAA
TCAACGGGACTTTCCAAAATGTCGTAACAACTCCGCCCCATTGACGCAAATGGGCGGTAGGCGTGTACGG
TGGGAGGTCTATATAAGCAGAGCTGGTTTAGTGAACCGTCAGATCCGCTAGCGCTACCGGTCGCCACCAT
GGTGAGCAAGGGCGAGGAGCTGTTCACCGGGGTGGTGCCCATCCTGGTCGAGCTGGACGGCGACGTAAAC
GGCCACAAGTTCAGCGTGTCCGGCGAGGGCGAGGGCGATGCCACCTACGGCAAGCTGACCCTGAAGTTCA
TCTGCACCACCGGCAAGCTGCCCGTGCCCTGGCCCACCCTCGTGACCACCCTGACCTACGGCGTGCAGTG
CTTCAGCCGCTACCCCGACCACATGAAGCAGCACGACTTCTTCAAGTCCGCCATGCCCGAAGGCTACGTC
CAGGAGCGCACCATCTTCTTCAAGGACGACGGCAACTACAAGACCCGCGCCGAGGTGAAGTTCGAGGGCG
ACACCCTGGTGAACCGCATCGAGCTGAAGGGCATCGACTTCAAGGAGGACGGCAACATCCTGGGGCACAA
GCTGGAGTACAACTACAACAGCCACAACGTCTATATCATGGCCGACAAGCAGAAGAACGGCATCAAGGTG
AACTTCAAGATCCGCCACAACATCGAGGACGGCAGCGTGCAGCTCGCCGACCACTACCAGCAGAACACCC
CCATCGGCGACGGCCCCGTGCTGCTGCCCGACAACCACTACCTGAGCACCCAGTCCGCCCTGAGCAAAGA
CCCCAACGAGAAGCGCGATCACATGGTCCTGCTGGAGTTCGTGACCGCCGCCGGGATCACTCTCGGCATG
GACGAGCTGTACAAGTCCGGACTCAGATCTCGAGCTCAAGCTTCGAATTCTGCAGTCGACGGTACCGCGG
GCCCGGGTATGAGTCTGCAGGTCTTAAACGACAAAAATGTCAGCAATGAAAAAAATACAGAAAATTGCGA
CTTCCTGTTTTCGCCACCAGAAGTTACAGGTAGGTCATCTGTTCTTCGTGTGTCACAGAAAGAAAATGTG
CCACCCAAGAACCTGGCCAAAGCTATGAAGGTGACTTTTCAGACACCTCTGCGGGATCCACAGACGCACA
GGATTCTAAGTCCTAGCATGGCCAGCAAACTTGAGGCTCCTTTCACTCAGGATGACACCCTTGGACTGGA
AAACTCACACCCGGTCTGGACACAGAAAGAGAACCAACAGCTCATCAAGGAAGTGGATGCCAAAACTACT
CATGGAATTCTACAGAAACCAGTGGAGGCTGACACCGACCTCCTGGGGGATGCAAGCCCAGCCTTTGGGA
GTGGCAGCTCCAGCGAGTCTGGCCCAGGTGCCCTGGCTGACCTGGACTGCTCAAGCTCTTCCCAGAGCCC
AGGAAGTTCTGAGAACCAAATGGTGTCTCCAGGAAAAGTGTCTGGCAGCCCTGAGCAAGCCGTGGAGGAA
AACCTTAGTTCCTATTCCTTAGACAGAAGAGTGACACCCGCCTCTGAGACCCTAGAAGACCCTTGCAGGA
CAGAGTCCCAGCACAAAGCGGAGACTCCGCACGGAGCCGAGGAAGAATGCAAAGCGGAGACTCCGCACGG
AGCCGAGGAGGAATGCCGGCACGGTGGGGTCTGTGCTCCCGCAGCAGTGGCCACTTCGCCTCCTGGTGCA
ATCCCTAAGGAAGCCTGCGGAGGAGCACCCCTGCAGGGTCTGCCTGGCGAAGCCCTGGGCTGCCCTGCGG
GTGTGGGCACCCCCGTGCCAGCAGATGGCACTCAGACCCTTACCTGTGCACACACCTCTGCTCCTGAGAG
CACAGCCCCAACCAACCACCTGGTGGCTGGCAGGGCCATGACCCTGAGTCCTCAGGAAGAAGTGGCTGCA
GGCCAAATGGCCAGCTCCTCGAGGAGCGGACCTGTAAAACTAGAATTTGATGTATCTGATGGCGCCACCA
GCAAAAGGGCACCCCCACCAAGGAGACTGGGAGAGAGGTCCGGCCTCAAGCCTCCCTTGAGGAAAGCAGC
AGTGAGGCAGCAAAAGGCCCCGCAGGAGGTGGAGGAGGACGACGGTAGGAGCGGAGCAGGAGAGGACCCC
CCCATGCCAGCTTCTCGGGGCTCTTACCACCTCGACTGGGACAAAATGGATGACCCAAACTTCATCCCGT
TCGGAGGTGACACCAAGTCTGGTTGCAGTGAGGCCCAGCCCCCAGAAAGCCCTGAGACCAGGCTGGGCCA
GCCAGCGGCTGAACAGTTGCATGCTGGGCCTGCCACGGAGGAGCCAGGTCCCTGTCTGAGCCAGCAGCTG
CATTCAGCCTCAGCGGAGGACACGCCTGTGGTGCAGTTGGCAGCCGAGACCCCAACAGCAGAGAGCAAGG
AGAGAGCCTTGAACTCTGCCAGCACCTCGCTTCCCACAAGCTGTCCAGGCAGTGAGCCAGTGCCCACCCA
TCAGCAGGGGCAGCCTGCCTTGGAGCTGAAAGAGGAGAGCTTCAGAGACCCCGCTGAGGTTCTAGGCACG
GGCGCGGAGGTGGATTACCTGGAGCAGTTTGGAACTTCCTCGTTTAAGGAGTCGGCCTTGAGGAAGCAGT
CCTTATACCTCAAGTTCGACCCCCTCCTGAGGGACAGTCCTGGTAGACCAGTGCCCGTGGCCACCGAGAC
CAGCAGCATGCACGGTGCAAATGAGACTCCCTCAGGACGTCCGCGGGAAGCCAAGCTTGTGGAGTTCGAT
TTCTTGGGAGCACTGGACATTCCTGTGCCAGGCCCACCCCCAGGTGTTCCCGCGCCTGGGGGCCCACCCC
TGTCCACCGGACCTATAGTGGACCTGCTCCAGTACAGCCAGAAGGACCTGGATGCAGTGGTAAAGGCGAC
ACAGGAGGAGAACCGGGAGCTGAGGAGCAGGTGTGAGGAGCTCCACGGGAAGAACCTGGAACTGGGGAAG
ATCATGGACAGGTTCGAAGAGGTTGTGTACCAGGCCATGGAGGAAGTTCAGAAGCAGAAGGAACTTTCCA
AAGCTGAAATCCAGAAAGTTCTAAAAGAAAAAGACCAACTTACCACAGATCTGAACTCCATGGAGAAGTC
CTTCTCCGACCTCTTCAAGCGTTTTGAGAAACAGAAAGAGGTGATCGAGGGCTACCGCAAGAACGAAGAG
TCACTGAAGAAGTGCGTGGAGGATTACCTGGCAAGGATCACCCAGGAGGGCCAGAGGTACCAAGCCCTGA
AGGCCCACGCGGAGGAGAAGCTGCAGCTGGCAAACGAGGAGATCGCCCAGGTCCGGAGCAAGGCCCAGGC
GGAA
[138 nt withheld, positions 4485-4622]
TCTAGATAACTGATCATAATCAGCCATACCACATTTGTAGAGGTTTTACTTGCTTTAAAAAACCTCCCAC
ACCTCCCCCTGAACCTGAAACATAAAATGAATGCAATTGTTGTTGTTAACTTGTTTATTGCAGCTTATAA
TGGTTACAAATAAAGCAATAGCATCACAAATTTCACAAATAAAGCATTTTTTTCACTGCATTCTAGTTGT
GGTTTGTCCAAACTCATCAATGTATCTTAACGCGTAAATTGTAAGCGTTAATATTTTGTTAAAATTCGCG
TTAAATTTTTGTTAAATCAGCTCATTTTTTAACCAATAGGCCGAAATCGGCAAAATCCCTTATAAATCAA
AAGAATAGACCGAGATAGGGT
[37 nt withheld, positions 4994-5030]
AAAGAACGTGGACTCCAACGTCAAAGG
[49 nt withheld, positions 5058-5106]
T
[91 nt withheld, positions 5108-5198]
G
[124 nt withheld, positions 5200-5323]
CAGGTGGCACTTTTCGGGGAAATGTGCGCGGAACCCCTATTTGTTTATTTTTCTAAATACATTCAAATAT
GTATCCGCTCATGAGACAATAACCCTGATAAATGCTTCAATAATATTGAAAAAGGAAGAGTCCTGAGGCG
GAAAGAACCAGCTGTGGAATGTGTGTCAGTTAGGGTGTGGAAAGTCCCCAGGCTCCCCAGCAGGCAGAAG
TATGCAAAGCATGCATCTCAATTAGTCAGCAACCAGGTGTGGAAAGTCCCCAGGCTCCCCAGCAGGCAGA
AGTATGCAAAGCATGCATCTCAATTAGTCAGCAACCATAGTCCCGCCCCTAACTCCGCCCATCCCGCCCC
TAACTCCGCCCAGTTCCGCCCATTCTCCGCCCCATGGCTGACTAATTTTTTTTATTTATGCAGAGGCCGA
GGCCGCCTCGGCCTCTGAGCTATTCCAGAAGTAGTGAGGAGGCTTTTTTGGAGGCCTAGGCTTTTGCAAA
GATCGATCAAGAGACAGGATGAGGATCGTTTCGCATGATTGAACAAGATGGATTGCACGCAGGTTCTCCG
GCCGCTTGGGTGGAGAGGCTATTCGGCTATGACTGGGCACAACAGACAATCGGCTGCTCTGATGCCGCCG
TGTTCCGGCTGTCAGCGCAGGGGCGCCCGGTTCTTTTTGTCAAGACCGACCTGTCCGGTGCCCTGAATGA
ACTGCAAGACGAGGCAGCGCGGCTATCGTGGCTGGCCACGACGGGCGTTCCTTGCGCAGCTGTGCTCGAC
GTTGTCACTGAAGCGGGAAGGGACTGGCTGCTATTGGGCGAAGTGCCGGGGCAGGATCTCCTGTCATCTC
ACCTTGCTCCTGCCGAGAAAGTATCCATCATGGCTGATGCAATGCGGCGGCTGCATACGCTTGATCCGGC
TACCTGCCCATTCGACCACCAAGCGAAACATCGCATCGAGCGAGCACGTACTCGGATGGAAGCCGGTCTT
GTCGATCAGGATGATCTGGACGAAGAGCATCAGGGGCTCGCGCCAGCCGAACTGTTCGCCAGGCTCAAGG
CGAGCATGCCCGACGGCGAGGATCTCGTCGTGACCCATGGCGATGCCTGCTTGCCGAATATCATGGTGGA
AAATGGCCGCTTTTCTGGATTCATCGACTGTGGCCGGCTGGGTGTGGCGGACCGCTATCAGGACATAGCG
TTGGCTACCCGTGATATTGCTGAAGAGCTTGGCGGCGAATGGGCTGACCGCTTCCTCGTGCTTTACGGTA
TCGCCGCTCCCGATTCGCAGCGCATCGCCTTCTATCGCCTTCTTGACGAGTTCTTCTGAGCGGGACTCTG
GGGTTCGAAATGACCGACCAAGCGACGCCCAACCTGCCATCACGAGATTTCGATTCCACCGCCGCCTTCT
ATGAAAGGTTGGGCTTCGGAATCGTTTTCCGGGACGCCGGCTGGATGATCCTCCAGCGCGGGGATCTCAT
GCTGGAGTTCTTCGCCCACCCTAGGGGGAGGCTAACTGAAACACGGAAGGAGACAATACCGGAAGGAACC
CGCGCTATGACGGCAATAAAAAGACAGAATAAAACGCACGGTGTTGGGTCGTTTGTTCATAAACGCGGGG
TTCGGTCCCAGGGCTGGCACTCTGTCGATACCCCACCGAGACCCCATTGGGGCCAATACGCCCGCGTTTC
TTCCTTTTCCCCACCCCACCCCCCAAGTTCGGGTGAAGGCCCAGGGCTCGCAGCCAACGTCGGGGCGGCA
GGCCCTGCCATAGCCTCAGGTTACTCATATATACTTTAGATTGATTTAAAACTTCATTTTTAATTTAAAA
GGATCTAGGTGAAGATCCTTTTTGATAATCTCATGACCAAAATCCCTTAACGTGAGTTTTCGTTCCACTG
AGCGTCAGACCCCGTAGAAAAGATCAAAGGATCTTCTTGAGATCCTTTTTTTCTGCGCGTAATCTGCTGC
TTGCAAACAAAAAAACCACCGCTACCAGCGGTGGTTTGTTTGCCGGATCAAGAGCTACCAACTCTTTTTC
CGAAGGTAACTGGCTTCAGCAGAGCGCAGATACCAAATACTGTCCTTCTAGTGTAGCCGTAGTTAGGCCA
CCACTTCAAGAACTCTGTAGCACCGCCTACATACCTCGCTCTGCTAATCCTGTTACCAGTGGCTGCTGCC
AGTGGCGATAAGTCGTGTCTTACCGGGTTGGACTCAAGACGATAGTTACCGGATAAGGCGCAGCGGTCGG
GCTGAACGGGGGGTTCGTGCACACAGCCCAGCTTGGAGCGAACGACCTACACCGAACTGAGATACCTACA
GCGTGAGCTATGAGAAAGCGCCACGCTTCCCGAAGGGAGAAAGGCGGACAGGTATCCGGTAAGCGGCAGG
GTCGGAACAGGAGAGCGCACGAGGGAGCTTCCAGGGGGAAACGCCTGGTATCTTTATAGTCCTGTCGGGT
TTCGCCACCTCTGACTTGAGCGTCGATTTTTGTGATGCTCGTCAGGGGGGCGGAGCCTATGGAAAAACGC
CAGCAACGCGGCCTTTTTACGGTTCCTGGCCTTTTGCTGGCCTTTTGCTCACATGTTCTTTCCTGCGTTA
TCCCCTGATTCTGTGGATAACCGTATTACCGCCATGCAT
