>Addgene plasmid #59356 | pBrain-GFP-TACC3KDP-shTACC3 | addgene partial sequence | sequence record 97412 | M13pUC-Fwd 5'-CCCAGTCACGACGTTGTAAAACG-3'
ACTATAGGGCGAATTGGAGCTCCACCGCGGTGGCGGCCGCTCTAGAACTAGTGGATCCCCCGGGCTGCAG
GAATTCGAACGCTGACGTCATCAACCCGCTCCAAGGAATCGCGGGCCCAGTGTCACTAGGCGGGAACACC
CAGCGCGCGTGCGCCCTGGCAGGAAGATGGCTGTGAGGGACAGGGGAGTGGCGCCCTGCAATATTTGCAT
GTCGCTATGTGTTCTGGGAAATCACCATAAACGTGAAATGTCTTTGGATTTGGGAATCTTATAAGTTCTG
TATGAGACCACAGATCCCCGTTACCGGAAG
