>Addgene plasmid #59356 | pBrain-GFP-TACC3KDP-shTACC3 | addgene partial sequence | sequence record 97467 | EGFP-C 5'-CATGGTCCTGCTGGAGTTCGTG-3'
AGCTGTACAAGTCCGGACTCAGATCTCGAGCTCAAGCTTCGAATTCTGCAGTCGACGGTACCGCGGGCCC
GGGTATGAGTCTGCAGGTCTTAAACGACAAAAATGTCAGCAATGAAAAAAATACAGAAAATTGCGACTTC
CTGTTTTCGCCACCAGAAGTTACAGGTAGGTCATCTGTTCTTCGTGTGTCACAGAAAGAAAATGTGCCAC
CCAAGAACCTGGCCAAAGCTATGAAGGTGACTTTTCAGACACCTCTGCGGGATCCACAGACGCACAGGAT
TCTAAGTCCTAGCATGGCCAGCAAACTTGAGGCTCCTTTCACTCAGGATGACACCCTTGGACTGGAAAAC
TCACACCCGGTCTGGACACAGAAAGAGAACCAACAGCTCATCAAGGAAGTGGATGCCAAAACTACTCATG
GAATTCTACAGAAACCAGTGGAGGCTGACACCGACCTCCTGGGGGATGCAAGCCCAGCCTTTGGGAGTGG
CAGCTCCAGCGAGTCTGGCCCAGGTGCCCTGGCTGACCTGGACTGCTCAAGCTCTTCCCAGAGCCCAGGA
AGTTCTGAGAACCAAATGGTGTCTCCAGGAAAAGTGTCTGGCAGCCCTGAGCAAGCCGTGGAGGAAAACC
TTAGTTCCTATTCCTTAGACAGAAGAGTGACACCCGCCTCTGAGACCCTAGAAGACCCTTGCAGGACAGA
GTCCCAGCACAAAGCGGAGACTCCGCACGGAGCCGAGGAAGAATGCAAAGCGGAGACTCCGCACGGAGCC
GAGGAGGAATGCCGGCACGGTGGGGTCTGTGCTCCCGCAGCAGTGGCCACTTCGCCTCCTGGTGCAATCC
CTAAGGAAGCCTGCGGAGGAGCACCCCTGCAGGGTCTGCCTGGCGAA
