>Addgene plasmid #59356 | pBrain-GFP-TACC3KDP-shTACC3 | addgene partial sequence | sequence record 97480 | SV40pA-R 5'-GAAATTTGTGATGCTATTGC-3'
ACAAGTTAACAACAACAATTGCATTCATTTTATGTTTCAGGTTCAGGGGGAGGTGTGGGAGGTTTTTTAA
AGCAAGTAAAACCTCTACAAATGTGGTATGGCTGATTATGATCAGTTATCTAGA
[138 nt withheld, positions 125-262]
TTCCGCCTGGGCCTTGCTCCGGACCTGGGCGATCTCCTCGTTTGCCAGCTGCAGCTTCTCCTCCGCGTGG
GCCTTCAGGGCTTGGTACCTCTGGCCCTCCTGGGTGATCCTTGCCAGGTAATCCTCCACGCACTTCTTCA
GTGACTCTTCGTTCTTGCGGTAGCCCTCGATCACCTCTTTCTGTTTCTCAAAACGCTTGAAGAGGTCGGA
GAAGGACTTCTCCATGGAGTTCAGATCTGTGGTAAGTTGGTCTTTTTCTTTTAGAACTTTCTGGATTTCA
GCTTTGGAAAGTTCCTTCTGCTTCTGAACTTCCTCCATGGCCTGGTACACAACCTCTTCGAACCTGTCCA
TGATCTTCCCCAGTTCCAGGTTCTTCCCGTGGAGCTCCTCACACCTGCTCCTCAGCTCCCGGTTCTCCTC
CTGTGTCGCCTTTACCACTGCATCCAGGTCCTTCTGGCTGTACTGGAGCAGGTCCACTATAGGTCCGGTG
GACAGGG
