>Addgene plasmid #59356 | pBrain-GFP-TACC3KDP-shTACC3 | addgene partial sequence | sequence record 98216 | M13pUC-Fwd 5'-CCCAGTCACGACGTTGTAAAACG-3'
CGACTCACTATAGGGCGAATTGGAGCTCCACCGCGGTGGCGGCCGCTCTAGAACTAGTGGATCCCCCGGG
CTGCAGGAATTCGAACGCTGACGTCATCAACCCGCTCCAAGGAATCGCGGGCCCAGTGTCACTAGGCGGG
AACACCCAGCGCGCGTGCGCCCTGGCAGGAAGATGGCTGTGAGGGACAGGGGAGTGGCGCCCTGCAATAT
TTGCATGTCGCTATGTGTTCTGGGAAATCACCATAAACGTGAAATGTCTTTGGATTTGGGAATCTTATAA
GTTCTGTATGAGACCACAGATCCCCGTTACCGGAAGATCGTCTGTTCAAGAGACAGACGATCTTCCGGTA
ACTTTTTGGAAAAGCTTATCGATACCGTCGACCTCGAGGGGGGGCCCGGTACCAGCTTTTGTTCCCTTTA
GTGAGGGTTAATTTCGAGCTTGGCGTAATCATGGTCATAGCTGTTTCCTGTGTGAAATTGTTATCCGCTC
ACAATTCCACACAACATACGAGCCGGAAGCATAAAGTGTAAAGCCTGGGGTGCCTAATGAGTGAGCTAAC
TCACATTAATTGCGTTGCGCTCACTGCCCGCTTTCCAGTCGGGAAACCTGTCGTGCCAGATAGTAATCAA
TTACGGGGTCATTAGTTCATAGCCCATATATGGAGTTCCGCGTTACATAACTTACGGTAAATGG
